>Addgene plasmid #73559 | CDK4mut(K35M)-3XFlag-pBabe | addgene full sequence | sequence record 237893 | Addgene NGS Result
GCTACCTCTCGATATGAGCCAGTGGCTGAAATTGGTGTCGGTGCCTATGGGACAGTGTACAAGGCCCGTG
ATCCCCACAGTGGCCACTTTGTGGCCCTCATGAGTGTGAGAGTCCCCAATGGAGGAGGAGGTGGAGGAGG
CCTTCCCATCAGCACAGTTCGTGAGGTGGCTTTACTGAGGCGACTGGAGGCTTTTGAGCATCCCAATGTT
GTCCGGCTGATGGACGTCTGTGCCACATCCCGAACTGACCGGGAGATCAAGGTAACCCTGGTGTTTGAGC
ATGTAGACCAGGACCTAAGGACATATCTGGACAAGGCACCCCCACCAGGCTTGCCAGCCGAAACGATCAA
GGATCTGATGCGCCAGTTTCTAAGAGGCCTAGATTTCCTTCATGCCAATTGCATCGTTCACCGAGATCTG
AAGCCAGAGAACATTCTGGTGACAAGTGGTGGAACAGTCAAGCTGGCTGACTTTGGCCTGGCCAGAATCT
ACAGCTACCAGATGGCACTTACACCCGTGGTTGTTACACTCTGGTACCGAGCTCCCGAAGTTCTTCTGCA
GTCCACATATGCAACACCTGTGGACATGTGGAGTGTTGGCTGTATCTTTGCAGAGATGTTTCGTCGAAAG
CCTCTCTTCTGTGGAAACTCTGAAGCCGACCAGTTGGGCAAAATCTTTGACCTGATTGGGCTGCCTCCAG
AGGATGACTGGCCTCGAGATGTATCCCTGCCCCGTGGAGCCTTTCCCCCCAGAGGGCCCCGCCCAGTGCA
GTCGGTGGTACCTGAGATGGAGGAGTCGGGAGCACAGCTGCTGCTGGAAATGCTGACTTTTAACCCACAC
AAGCGAATCTCTGCCTTTCGAGCTCTGCAGCACTCTTATCTACATAAGGATGAAGGTAATCCGGAGTGAG
AATTCGCCAGCACAGTGGTCGACCCTGTGGAATGTGTGTCAGTTAGGGTGTGGAAAGTCCCCAGGCTCCC
CAGCAGGCAGAAGTATGCAAAGCATGCATCTCAATTAGTCAGCAACCAGGTGTGGAAAGTCCCCAGGCTC
CCCAGCAGGCAGAAGTATGCAAAGCATGCATCTCAATTAGTCAGCAACCATAGTCCCGCCCCTAACTCCG
CCCATCCCGCCCCTAACTCCGCCCAGTTCCGCCCATTCTCCGCCCCATGGCTGACTAATTTTTTTTATTT
ATGCAGAGGCCGAGGCCGCCTCGGCCTCTGAGCTATTCCAGAAGTAGTGAGGAGGCTTTTTTGGAGGCCT
AGGCTTTTGCAAAAAGCTTACCATGACCGAGTACAAGCCCACGGTGCGCCTCGCCACCCGCGACGACGTC
CCCAGGGCCGTACGCACCCTCGCCGCCGCGTTCGCCGACTACCCCGCCACGCGCCACACCGTCGATCCGG
ACCGCCACATCGAGCGGGTCACCGAGCTGCAAGAACTCTTCCTCACGCGCGTCGGGCTCGACATCGGCAA
GGTGTGGGTCGCGGACGACGGCGCCGCGGTGGCGGTCTGGACCACGCCGGAGAGCGTCGAAGCGGGGGCG
GTGTTCGCCGAGATCGGCCCGCGCATGGCCGAGTTGAGCGGTTCCCGGCTGGCCGCGCAGCAACAGATGG
AAGGCCTCCTGGCGCCGCACCGGCCCAAGGAGCCCGCGTGGTTCCTGGCCACCGTCGGCGTCTCGCCCGA
CCACCAGGGCAAGGGTCTGGGCAGCGCCGTCGTGCTCCCCGGAGTGGAGGCGGCCGAGCGCGCCGGGGTG
CCCGCCTTCCTGGAGACCTCCGCGCCCCGCAACCTCCCCTTCTACGAGCGGCTCGGCTTCACCGTCACCG
CCGACGTCGAGGTGCCCGAAGGACCGCGCACCTGGTGCATGACCCGCAAGCCCGGTGCCTGACGCCCGCC
CCACGACCCGCAGCGCCCGACCGAAAGGAGCGCACGACCCCATGCATCGATAAAATAAAAGATTTTATTT
AGTCTCCAGAAAAAGGGGGGAATGAAAGACCCCACCTGTAGGTTTGGCAAGCTAGCTTAAGTAACGCCAT
TTTGCAAGGCATGGAAAAATACATAACTGAGAATAGAGAAGTTCAGATCAAGGTCAGGAACAGATGGAAC
AGCTGAATATGGGCCAAACAGGATATCTGTGGTAAGCAGTTCCTGCCCCGGCTCAGGGCCAAGAACAGAT
GGAACAGCTGAATATGGGCCAAACAGGATATCTGTGGTAAGCAGTTCCTGCCCCGGCTCAGGGCCAAGAA
CAGATGGTCCCCAGATGCGGTCCAGCCCTCAGCAGTTTCTAGAGAACCATCAGATGTTTCCAGGGTGCCC
CAAGGACCTGAAATGACCCTGTGCCTTATTTGAACTAACCAATCAGTTCGCTTCTCGCTTCTGTTCGCGC
GCTTCTGCTCCCCGAGCTCAATAAAAGAGCCCACAACCCCTCACTCGGGGCGCCAGTCCTCCGATTGACT
GAGTCGCCCGGGTACCCGTGTATCCAATAAACCCTCTTGCAGTTGCATCCGACTTGTGGTCTCGCTGTTC
CTTGGGAGGGTCTCCTCTGAGTGATTGACTACCCGTCAGCGGGGGTCTTTCACATGCAGCATGTATCAAA
ATTAATTTGGTTTTTTTTCTTAAGTATTTACATTAAATGGCCATAGTTGCATTAATGAATCGGCCAACGC
GCGGGGAGAGGCGGTTTGCGTATTGGGCGCTCTTCCGCTTCCTCGCTCACTGACTCGCTGCGCTCGGTCG
TTCGGCTGCGGCGAGCGGTATCAGCTCACTCAAAGGCGGTAATACGGTTATCCACAGAATCAGGGGATAA
CGCAGGAAAGAACATGTGAGCAAAAGGCCAGCAAAAGGCCAGGAACCGTAAAAAGGCCGCGTTGCTGGCG
TTTTTCCATAGGCTCCGCCCCCCTGACGAGCATCACAAAAATCGACGCTCAAGTCAGAGGTGGCGAAACC
CGACAGGACTATAAAGATACCAGGCGTTTCCCCCTGGAAGCTCCCTCGTGCGCTCTCCTGTTCCGACCCT
GCCGCTTACCGGATACCTGTCCGCCTTTCTCCCTTCGGGAAGCGTGGCGCTTTCTCATAGCTCACGCTGT
AGGTATCTCAGTTCGGTGTAGGTCGTTCGCTCCAAGCTGGGCTGTGTGCACGAACCCCCCGTTCAGCCCG
ACCGCTGCGCCTTATCCGGTAACTATCGTCTTGAGTCCAACCCGGTAAGACACGACTTATCGCCACTGGC
AGCAGCCACTGGTAACAGGATTAGCAGAGCGAGGTATGTAGGCGGTGCTACAGAGTTCTTGAAGTGGTGG
CCTAACTACGGCTACACTAGAAGAACAGTATTTGGTATCTGCGCTCTGCTGAAGCCAGTTACCTTCGGAA
AAAGAGTTGGTAGCTCTTGATCCGGCAAACAAACCACCGCTGGTAGCGGTGGTTTTTTTGTTTGCAAGCA
GCAGATTACGCGCAGAAAAAAAGGATCTCAAGAAGATCCTTTGATCTTTTCTACGGGGTCTGACGCTCAG
TGGAACGAAAACTCACGTTAAGGGATTTTGGTCATGAGATTATCAAAAAGGATCTTCACCTAGATCCTTT
TGCGGCCGCAAATCAATCTAAAGTATATATGAGTAAACTTGGTCTGACAGTTACCAATGCTTAATCAGTG
AGGCACCTATCTCAGCGATCTGTCTATTTCGTTCATCCATAGTTGCCTGACTCCCCGTCGTGTAGATAAC
TACGATACGGGAGGGCTTACCATCTGGCCCCAGTGCTGCAATGATACCGCGAGACCCACGCTCACCGGCT
CCAGATTTATCAGCAATAAACCAGCCAGCCGGAAGGGCCGAGCGCAGAAGTGGTCCTGCAACTTTATCCG
CCTCCATCCAGTCTATTAATTGTTGCCGGGAAGCTAGAGTAAGTAGTTCGCCAGTTAATAGTTTGCGCAA
CGTTGTTGCCATTGCTACAGGCATCGTGGTGTCACGCTCGTCGTTTGGTATGGCTTCATTCAGCTCCGGT
TCCCAACGATCAAGGCGAGTTACATGATCCCCCATGTTGTGCAAAAAAGCGGTTAGCTCCTTCGGTCCTC
CGATCGTTGTCAGAAGTAAGTTGGCCGCAGTGTTATCACTCATGGTTATGGCAGCACTGCATAATTCTCT
TACTGTCATGCCATCCGTAAGATGCTTTTCTGTGACTGGTGAGTACTCAACCAAGTCATTCTGAGAATAG
TGTATGCGGCGACCGAGTTGCTCTTGCCCGGCGTCAATACGGGATAATACCGCGCCACATAGCAGAACTT
TAAAAGTGCTCATCATTGGAAAACGTTCTTCGGGGCGAAAACTCTCAAGGATCTTACCGCTGTTGAGATC
CAGTTCGATGTAACCCACTCGTGCACCCAACTGATCTTCAGCATCTTTTACTTTCACCAGCGTTTCTGGG
TGAGCAAAAACAGGAAGGCAAAATGCCGCAAAAAAGGGAATAAGGGCGACACGGAAATGTTGAATACTCA
TACTCTTCCTTTTTCAATATTATTGAAGCATTTATCAGGGTTATTGTCTCATGAGCGGATACATATTTGA
ATGTATTTAGAAAAATAAACAAATAGGGGTTCCGCGCACATTTCCCCGAAAAGTGCCACCTGCAGCCTGA
ATATGGGCCAAACAGGATATCTGTGGTAAGCAGTTCCTGCCCCGGCTCAGGGCCAAGAACAGATGGAACA
GCTGAATATGGGCCAAACAGGATATCTGTGGTAAGCAGTTCCTGCCCCGGCTCAGGGCCAAGAACAGATG
GTCCCCAGATGCGGTCCAGCCCTCAGCAGTTTCTAGAGAACCATCAGATGTTTCCAGGGTGCCCCAAGGA
CCTGAAATGACCCTGTGCCTTATTTGAACTAACCAATCAGTTCGCTTCTCGCTTCTGTTCGCGCGCTTCT
GCTCCCCGAGCTCAATAAAAGAGCCCACAACCCCTCACTCGGGGCGCCAGTCCTCCGATTGACTGAGTCG
CCCGGGTACCCGTGTATCCAATAAACCCTCTTGCAGTTGCATCCGACTTGTGGTCTCGCTGTTCCTTGGG
AGGGTCTCCTCTGAGTGATTGACTACCCGTCAGCGGGGGTCTTTCATTTGGGGGCTCGTCCGGGATCGGG
AGACCCCTGCCCAGGGACCACCGACCCACCACCGGGAGGCAAGCTGGCCAGCAACTTATCTGTGTCTGTC
CGATTGTCTAGTGTCTATGACTGATTTTATGCGCCTGCGTCGGTACTAGTTAGCTAACTAGCTCTGTATC
TGGCGGACCCGTGGTGGAACTGACGAGTTCTGAACACCCGGCCGCAACCCTGGGAGACGTCCCAGGGACT
TTGGGGGCCGTTTTTGTGGCCCGACCTGAGGAAGGGAGTCGATGTGGAATCCGACCCCGTCAGGATATGT
GGTTCTGGTAGGAGACGAGAACCTAAAACAGTTCCCGCCTCCGTCTGAATTTTTGCTTTCGGTTTGGAAC
CGAAGCCGCGCGTCTTGTCTGCTGCAGCGCTGCAGCATCGTTCTGTGTTGTCTCTGTCTGACTGTGTTTC
TGTATTTGTCTGAAAATTAGGGCCAGACTGTTACCACTCCCTTAAGTTTGACCTTAGGTCACTGGAAAGA
TGTCGAGCGGATCGCTCACAACCAGTCGGTAGATGTCAAGAAGAGACGTTGGGTTACCTTCTGCTCTGCA
GAATGGCCAACCTTTAACGTCGGATGGCCGCGAGACGGCACCTTTAACCGAGACCTCATCACCCAGGTTA
AGATCAAGGTCTTTTCACCTGGCCCGCATGGACACCCAGACCAGGTCCCCTACATCGTGACCTGGGAAGC
CTTGGCTTTTGACCCCCCTCCCTGGGTCAAGCCCTTTGTACACCCTAAGCCTCCGCCTCCTCTTCCTCCA
TCCGCCCCGTCTCTCCCCCTTGAACCTCCTCGTTCGACCCCGCCTCGATCCTCCCTTTATCCAGCCCTCA
CTCCTTCTCTAGGCGCCGGCCGGATCCACCATGGACTACAAAGACCATGACGGTGATTATAAAGATCATG
ACATCGATTACAAGGATGACGATGACAAG
Features (pLannotate 1.2.2; 13 found; start..end, strand, type, name):
      1..906     +  CDS            CDK4: CDK4_HUMAN - Experimental evidence at protein level: Swiss-Prot protein existence level 1. Ser/Thr-kinase component of cyclin D-CDK4 (DC) complexes that phosphorylate and inhibit members of the retinoblastoma (RB) protein family including RB1 and regulate the cell-cycle during G(1)/S transition. Phosphorylation of RB1 allows dissociation of the transcription factor E2F from the RB/E2F complexes and the subsequent transcription of E2F target genes which are responsible for the progression through the G(1) phase. Hypophosphorylates RB1 in early G(1) phase. Cyclin D-CDK4 complexes are major integ
    944..1273    +  promoter       SV40 promoter: SV40 enhancer and early promoter
   1283..1882    +  CDS            PuroR: puromycin N-acetyltransferase; pac from Streptomyces alboniger; confers resistance to puromycin
   1981..2102    +  LTR            3' LTR (ΔU3) (fragment): self-inactivating 3' long terminal repeat (LTR) from Moloney murine leukemia virus
   2103..2572    +  LTR            LTR: long terminal repeat from Moloney murine leukemia virus
   2638..2690    -  CDS            lacI (fragment): lac repressor; lacI; The lac repressor binds to the lac operator to inhibit transcription in E. coli. This inhibition can be relieved by adding lactose or isopropyl-β-D-thiogalactopyranoside (IPTG).
   2873..3461    -  rep_origin     ori: high-copy-number ColE1/pMB1/pBR322/pUC origin of replication
   3621..4481    -  CDS            AmpR: β-lactamase; bla; confers resistance to ampicillin, carbenicillin, and related antibiotics
   4482..4586    -  promoter       AmpR promoter: bla
   4617..5086    +  LTR            LTR: long terminal repeat from Moloney murine leukemia virus
   5210..5484    +  misc_feature   MESV Ψ (fragment): packaging signal of murine embryonic stem cell virus
   5551..5967    +  CDS            gag (truncated): truncated Moloney murine leukemia virus (MMLV) gag gene lacking the start codon
   5984..6049    +  CDS            3xFLAG: three tandem FLAG® epitope tags, followed by an enterokinase cleavage site
