[The description below was written by a language model from this plasmid's Addgene catalogue record and pLannotate feature annotations shown in this document.]
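Description:
CDK4mut(K35M)-3XFlag-pBabe is a pBabe-based Moloney murine leukemia virus retroviral vector (about 6.0 kb) for stable expression of a FLAG-tagged mutant of human CDK4 in mammalian cells. In bacteria it is maintained through a high-copy ColE1/pUC-type origin and an ampicillin resistance gene (β-lactamase with its own promoter). The retroviral portion consists of a 5′ MMLV LTR, a packaging signal (annotated as an MESV Ψ fragment) and a truncated gag segment lacking its start codon, which together allow the transcript to be encapsidated when the plasmid is introduced into a packaging cell line, and a 3′ LTR that completes the proviral unit for integration into target cells.

The insert, cloned between BamHI and EcoRI sites, is the human CDK4 coding sequence carrying a K35M substitution, fused at its N-terminus to three tandem FLAG epitopes. The 3xFLAG annotation lies at the end of the circular map, immediately before CDK4 at position 1, so the two form a continuous reading frame. The catalogue lists SV40 as the promoter, but in the feature table the SV40 enhancer/early promoter sits downstream of CDK4 and directly upstream of the puromycin N-acetyltransferase gene. This is the usual pBabe-puro arrangement, in which the 5′ LTR would be expected to drive the insert while SV40 drives the puromycin marker used to select transduced cells.

CDK4 is the cyclin D-dependent kinase that phosphorylates RB family proteins at the G1/S transition. The record does not state the functional consequence of K35M. The associated publication concerns a CDK4/6-dependent mechanism protecting cancer cells from PML-induced senescence, and the FLAG tag permits detection or immunoprecipitation of the mutant protein.
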