Addgene plasmid #73559: CDK4mut(K35M)-3XFlag-pBabe
Purpose: vector encoding a fusion protein between a CDK4 mutant (K35M) and 3 Flag tags
Depositing lab: Gerardo Ferbeyre. Depositing organization: University of Montreal. Publication: A CDK4/6-Dependent Epigenetic Mechanism Protects Cancer Cells from PML-induced Senescence. Acevedo M, Vernier M, Mignacca L, Lessard F, Huot G, Moiseeva O, Bourdeau V, Ferbeyre G. Cancer Res. 2016 Jun 1;76(11):3252-64. doi: 10.1158/0008-5472.CAN-15-2347. Epub 2016 Mar 29. PubMed 27206849.
Backbone
  Vector backbone: pBabe
  Backbone size w/o insert (bp): 5169
  Total vector size (bp): 6049
  Vector type: Mammalian Expression, Retroviral
  Selectable markers: Puromycin
Growth in bacteria
  Bacterial resistance: Ampicillin, 100 μg/mL
  Growth temperature: 37°C
  Growth strain: NEB Stable
  Copy number: High Copy
Gene/Insert
  Gene/Insert name: CDK4mut(K35M)
  Species: H. sapiens (human)
  Insert size (bp): 978
  Promoter: SV40
  Tag / fusion protein: 3X-FLAG (N terminal on insert)
  Cloning method: Restriction Enzyme; 5′ cloning site BamHI (not destroyed); 3′ cloning site EcoRI (not destroyed)
  Sequencing primers: 5′ ctttatccagccctcac; 3′ ggaatgtgtgtcagttagggt
Terms and licenses: Academic/Nonprofit Terms; Industry Terms: Not Available to Industry
How to cite: CDK4mut(K35M)-3XFlag-pBabe was a gift from Gerardo Ferbeyre (Addgene plasmid # 73559 ; http://n2t.net/addgene:73559 ; RRID:Addgene_73559)
